Addgene plasmid #231525: pHAGE2-TetO-AncSoxBCEF
Purpose: Expresses reconstructed Ancestral SoxBCEF in mammalian cells, for lentivirus generation
Depositing lab: Ralf Jauch. Depositing organization: University of Hong Kong. Publication: The emergence of Sox and POU transcription factors predates the origins of animal stem cells. Gao Y, Tan DS, Girbig M, Hu H, Zhou X, Xie Q, Yeung SW, Lee KS, Ho SY, Cojocaru V, Yan J, Hochberg GKA, de Mendoza A, Jauch R. Nat Commun. 2024 Nov 14;15(1):9868. doi: 10.1038/s41467-024-54152-x. PubMed 39543096.
Backbone
  Vector backbone: pHAGE2-TetO
  Vector type: Lentiviral
Growth in bacteria
  Bacterial resistance: Ampicillin, 100 μg/mL
  Growth temperature: 37°C
  Growth strain: NEB Stable
  Copy number: High Copy
Gene/Insert
  Gene/Insert name: Ancestral SoxBCEF HMG flanked with N- and C-termini of mSox2
  Species: Chimera
  Cloning method: Gene Synthesis
Terms and licenses: Academic/Nonprofit Terms; Industry Terms: Not Available to Industry
How to cite: pHAGE2-TetO-AncSoxBCEF was a gift from Ralf Jauch (Addgene plasmid # 231525 ; http://n2t.net/addgene:231525 ; RRID:Addgene_231525)
