[The description below was written by a language model from this plasmid's Addgene catalogue record and pLannotate feature annotations shown in this document.]
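Description:
pHAGE2-TetO-AncSoxBCEF is an HIV-1-derived lentiviral transfer plasmid built on the pHAGE2-TetO backbone for tetracycline-regulated expression of a reconstructed ancestral Sox transcription factor in mammalian cells. It is propagated in E. coli through a high-copy ColE1/pUC-type origin and selected with ampicillin via the β-lactamase gene. The viral portion carries the usual cis-acting elements needed to make and deliver vector genomes: a truncated 5' LTR, the Ψ packaging signal with an adjoining gag fragment, the Rev response element for Rev-dependent nuclear export of the full-length RNA, and the cPPT/CTS. Downstream, the annotated 3' LTR region contains a ΔU3 (self-inactivating) fragment with a loxP site embedded in it. Because the 3' LTR U3 is copied to both ends of the provirus during reverse transcription, such a site would in principle flank the integrated cassette and permit Cre-mediated excision, although the record does not state this use.

The payload is driven by a tetracycline response element with seven tetO repeats followed by a minimal CMV promoter fragment, so expression depends on a Tet transactivator supplied separately; none is encoded here. The synthesised open reading frame is a chimera in which the reconstructed ancestral SoxBCEF HMG DNA-binding domain is flanked by the N- and C-terminal regions of mouse Sox2, which explains why the automated annotation labels the coding sequence simply as Sox2. A WPRE follows to enhance transcript stability and expression. No tag, reporter or mammalian selection marker is annotated. The stated purpose is lentivirus production to express the ancestral protein in mammalian cells, and the associated publication concerns the evolutionary origin of Sox and POU factors relative to animal stem cells.
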