Features (pLannotate 1.2.2; 27 found; start..end, strand, type, name):
    377..634     +  LTR            5' LTR (truncated): truncated 5' long terminal repeat (LTR) from HIV-1
    681..806     +  misc_feature   HIV-1 Ψ: packaging signal of human immunodeficiency virus type 1
    790..1128    +  CDS            HIV-1 gag (fragment): gag protein from human immunodeficiency virus 1; gag
   1303..1536    +  misc_feature   RRE: The Rev response element (RRE) of HIV-1 allows for Rev-dependent mRNA export from the nucleus to the cytoplasm.
   1913..2013    +  CDS            Rev (fragment): human immunodeficiency virus 1 (HIV-1) Rev protein; rev; enhances nuclear export of unspliced and incompletely spliced viral mRNAs
   2058..2175    +  misc_feature   cPPT/CTS: central polypurine tract and central termination sequence of HIV-1
   2217..2237    -  promoter       SV40 promoter (fragment): SV40 enhancer and early promoter
   2251..2521    +  protein_bind   tetracycline response element: contains seven copies of the tetracycline operator tetO tetracycline repressor TetR
   2532..2549    +  misc_feature   MCS (fragment): pUC18/19 multiple cloning site
   2549..2616    +  promoter       tight TRE promoter (fragment): Tet-responsive promoter PTight, consisting of seven tet operator sequences followed by the minimal CMV promoter
   2691..3647    +  CDS            Sox2: SOX2_MOUSE - Also known as Sox-2. Experimental evidence at protein level: Swiss-Prot protein existence level 1. Transcription factor that forms a trimeric complex with POU5F1 (OCT3/4) on DNA and controls the expression of a number of genes involved in embryonic development such as YES1, FGF4, UTF1 and ZFP206 (PubMed:15863505, PubMed:17097055, PubMed:19740739). Binds to the proximal enhancer region of NANOG (PubMed:15863505). Critical for early embryogenesis and for embryonic stem cell pluripotency (By similarity). Downstream SRRT target that mediates the promotion of neural stem cell self-rene
   3670..4258    +  misc_feature   WPRE: woodchuck hepatitis virus posttranscriptional regulatory element
   4311..4330    +  misc_feature   cPPT/CTS (fragment): central polypurine tract and central termination sequence of HIV-1
   4332..4367    +  LTR            3' LTR (ΔU3) (fragment): self-inactivating 3' long terminal repeat (LTR) from HIV-1
   4388..4421    +  protein_bind   loxP: Cre-mediated recombination occurs in the 8-bp core sequence (GCATACAT). Cre recombinase
   4440..4620    +  LTR            5' LTR (truncated): truncated 5' long terminal repeat (LTR) from HIV-1
   4753..4857    +  promoter       AmpR promoter: bla
   4858..5718    +  CDS            AmpR: β-lactamase; bla; confers resistance to ampicillin, carbenicillin, and related antibiotics
   5889..6477    +  rep_origin     ori: high-copy-number ColE1/pMB1/pBR322/pUC origin of replication
   6660..6714    +  CDS            lacI (fragment): lac repressor; lacI; The lac repressor binds to the lac operator to inhibit transcription in E. coli. This inhibition can be relieved by adding lactose or isopropyl-β-D-thiogalactopyranoside (IPTG).
   6720..6813    +  rep_origin     SV40 ori (fragment): SV40 origin of replication
   6838..6875    +  CDS            lacI (fragment): lac repressor; lacI; The lac repressor binds to the lac operator to inhibit transcription in E. coli. This inhibition can be relieved by adding lactose or isopropyl-β-D-thiogalactopyranoside (IPTG).
   6888..6909    +  protein_bind   CAP binding site: CAP binding activates transcription in the presence of cAMP. E. coli catabolite activator protein
   6924..6954    +  promoter       lac promoter: promoter for the E. coli lac operon
   6962..6978    +  protein_bind   lac operator: The lac repressor binds to the lac operator to inhibit transcription in E. coli. This inhibition can be relieved by adding lactose or isopropyl-β-D-thiogalactopyranoside (IPTG). lac repressor encoded by lacI
   7012..7095    +  polyA_signal   SV40 poly(A) signal (fragment): SV40 polyadenylation signal
   7262..329     +  CDS            nef (fragment) (across the origin): NEF_HV1BR - Experimental evidence at protein level: Swiss-Prot protein existence level 1. Extracellular Nef protein targets CD4(+) T-lymphocytes for apoptosis by interacting with CXCR4 surface receptors (PubMed:14990729). From Human immunodeficiency virus type 1 group M subtype B (isolate BRU/LAI) (HIV-1).
>Addgene plasmid #231525 | pHAGE2-TetO-AncSoxBCEF | addgene full sequence | sequence record 465440 | Addgene NGS Result
TGGAAGGGCTAATTCACTCCCAAAGAAGACAAGATATCCTTGATCTGTGGATCTACCACACACAAGGCTA
CTTCCCTGATTAGCAGAACTACACACCAGGGCCAGGGGTCAGATATCCACTGACCTTTGGATGGTGCTAC
AAGCTAGTACCAGTTGAGCCAGATAAGGTAGAAGAGGCCAATAAAGGAGAGAACACCAGCTTGTTACACC
CTGTGAGCCTGCATGGGATGGATGACCCGGAGAGAGAAGTGTTAGAGTGGAGGTTTGACAGCCGCCTAGC
ATTTCATCACGTGGCCCGAGAGCTGCATCCGGAGTACTTCAAGAACTGCTGATATCGAGCTTGCTACAAG
GGACTTTCCGCTGGGGACTTTCCAGGGAGGCGTGGCCTGGGCGGGACTGGGGAGTGGCGAGCCCTCAGAT
CCTGCATATAAGCAGCTGCTTTTTGCCTGTACTGGGTCTCTCTGGTTAGACCAGATCTGAGCCTGGGAGC
TCTCTGGCTAACTAGGGAACCCACTGCTTAAGCCTCAATAAAGCTTGCCTTGAGTGCTTCAAGTAGTGTG
TGCCCGTCTGTTGTGTGACTCTGGTAACTAGAGATCCCTCAGACCCTTTTAGTCAGTGTGGAAAATCTCT
AGCAGTGGCGCCCGAACAGGGACTTGAAAGCGAAAGGGAAACCAGAGGAGCTCTCTCGACGCAGGACTCG
GCTTGCTGAAGCGCGCACGGCAAGAGGCGAGGGGCGGCGACTGGTGAGTACGCCAAAAATTTTGACTAGC
GGAGGCTAGAAGGAGAGAGATGGGTGCGAGAGCGTCAGTATTAAGCGGGGGAGAATTAGATCGCGATGGG
AAAAAATTCGGTTAAGGCCAGGGGGAAAGAAAAAATATAAATTAAAACATATAGTATGGGCAAGCAGGGA
GCTAGAACGATTCGCAGTTAATCCTGGCCTGTTAGAAACATCAGAAGGCTGTAGACAAATACTGGGACAG
CTACAACCATCCCTTCAGACAGGATCAGAAGAACTTAGATCATTATATAATACAGTAGCAACCCTCTATT
GTGTGCATCAAAGGATAGAGATAAAAGACACCAAGGAAGCTTTAGACAAGATAGAGGAAGAGCAAAACAA
AAGTAAGACCACCGCACAGCAAGCGGCCGGCCGCTGATCTTCAGACCTGGAGGAGGAGATATGAGGGACA
ATTGGAGAAGTGAATTATATAAATATAAAGTAGTAAAAATTGAACCATTAGGAGTAGCACCCACCAAGGC
AAAGAGAAGAGTGGTGCAGAGAGAAAAAAGAGCAGTGGGAATAGGAGCTTTGTTCCTTGGGTTCTTGGGA
GCAGCAGGAAGCACTATGGGCGCAGCGTCAATGACGCTGACGGTACAGGCCAGACAATTATTGTCTGGTA
TAGTGCAGCAGCAGAACAATTTGCTGAGGGCTATTGAGGCGCAACAGCATCTGTTGCAACTCACAGTCTG
GGGCATCAAGCAGCTCCAGGCAAGAATCCTGGCTGTGGAAAGATACCTAAAGGATCAACAGCTCCTGGGG
ATTTGGGGTTGCTCTGGAAAACTCATTTGCACCACTGCTGTGCCTTGGAATGCTAGTTGGAGTAATAAAT
CTCTGGAACAGATTTGGAATCACACGACCTGGATGGAGTGGGACAGAGAAATTAACAATTACACAAGCTT
AATACACTCCTTAATTGAAGAATCGCAAAACCAGCAAGAAAAGAATGAACAAGAATTATTGGAATTAGAT
AAATGGGCAAGTTTGTGGAATTGGTTTAACATAACAAATTGGCTGTGGTATATAAAATTATTCATAATGA
TAGTAGGAGGCTTGGTAGGTTTAAGAATAGTTTTTGCTGTACTTTCTATAGTGAATAGAGTTAGGCAGGG
ATATTCACCATTATCGTTTCAGACCCACCTCCCAACCCCGAGGGGACCCGACAGGCCCGAAGGAATAGAA
GAAGAAGGTGGAGAGAGAGACAGAGACAGATCCATTCGATTAGTGAACGGATCTCGACGGTATCGCCGAA
TTCACAAATGGCAGTATTCATCCACAATTTTAAAAGAAAAGGGGGGATTGGGGGGTACAGTGCAGGGGAA
AGAATAGTAGACATAATAGCAACAGACATACAAACTAAAGAATTACAAAAACAAATTACAAAAATTCAAA
ATTTTCGGGTTTATTACAGGGACAGCAGAGATCCAGTTTGGACTAGTCCACACCCTAACTGACACACTCG
AGTTTACCACTCCCTATCAGTGATAGAGAAAAGTGAAAGTCGAGTTTACCACTCCCTATCAGTGATAGAG
AAAAGTGAAAGTCGAGTTTACCACTCCCTATCAGTGATAGAGAAAAGTGAAAGTCGAGTTTACCACTCCC
TATCAGTGATAGAGAAAAGTGAAAGTCGAGTTTACCACTCCCTATCAGTGATAGAGAAAAGTGAAAGTCG
AGTTTACCACTCCCTATCAGTGATAGAGAAAAGTGAAAGTCGAGTTTACCACTCCCTATCAGTGATAGAG
AAAAGTGAAAGTCGAGCTCGGTACCCGGGTCGAGGTAGGCATGTACGGTGGGAGGCCTATATAAGCAGAG
CTCGTTTAGTGAACCGTCAGATCGCCTGGAGACGCCATCCACGCTGTTTTGACCTCCATAGAAGACACCG
GGACCGATCCAGCCTGCGGCCACCACCGGTATGTACAACATGATGGAGACCGAGCTGAAACCCCCTGGAC
CTCAGCAAGCCTCCGGCGGCGGAGGCGGCGGAGGCAACGCTACCGCCGCTGCCACCGGCGGCAATCAGAA
GAACAGCCCTAACCACATCAAGAGGCCTATGAACGCCTTCATGGTGTGGAGCAAGGAGCAGAGGAGGAAG
ATCGCTCAGCAGCACCCTGACATGCACAACAGCGAGATCAGCAAGAGGCTGGGCGCTAGGTGGAAGATGC
TGAGCGACGAGGAGAAGAGGCCTTTCGTGGAGGAGGCCAAGAGGCTGAGGGCTCAGCACATGAAGGAGCA
CCCTGACTACAAGTATAGGCCTAGGAGGAAGAAAAAGACCCTGATGAAGAAGGACAAATACACCCTCCCT
GGCGGCCTGCTCGCCCCCGGCGGCAACAGCATGGCTAGCGGCGTGGGAGTCGGCGCTGGACTGGGAGCCG
GCGTGAATCAGAGGATGGACAGCTACGCCCACATGAACGGCTGGAGCAACGGCAGCTACAGCATGATGCA
AGAGCAGCTGGGCTACCCTCAGCACCCTGGCCTGAACGCCCACGGCGCCGCTCAGATGCAGCCTATGCAT
AGGTACGACGTGAGCGCCCTGCAGTACAACAGCATGACAAGCAGCCAAACCTACATGAACGGCAGCCCTA
CCTACAGCATGAGCTACAGCCAACAAGGCACCCCTGGCATGGCCCTGGGCAGCATGGGCAGCGTGGTGAA
GAGCGAGGCTAGCAGCAGCCCTCCTGTGGTGACAAGCAGCAGCCACAGCAGAGCCCCTTGCCAAGCCGGC
GACCTGAGGGACATGATCAGCATGTACCTGCCTGGCGCCGAGGTGCCTGAGCCTGCCGCCCCTAGCAGAC
TGCACATGGCTCAGCACTATCAGAGCGGCCCTGTGCCTGGCACCGCCATCAACGGCACCCTGCCTCTGAG
CCACATGTGAGTCGACATCGATAGATCCTAATCAACCTCTGGATTACAAAATTTGTGAAAGATTGACTGG
TATTCTTAACTATGTTGCTCCTTTTACGCTATGTGGATACGCTGCTTTAATGCCTTTGTATCATGCTATT
GCTTCCCGTATGGCTTTCATTTTCTCCTCCTTGTATAAATCCTGGTTGCTGTCTCTTTATGAGGAGTTGT
GGCCCGTTGTCAGGCAACGTGGCGTGGTGTGCACTGTGTTTGCTGACGCAACCCCCACTGGTTGGGGCAT
TGCCACCACCTGTCAGCTCCTTTCCGGGACTTTCGCTTTCCCCCTCCCTATTGCCACGGCGGAACTCATC
GCCGCCTGCCTTGCCCGCTGCTGGACAGGGGCTCGGCTGTTGGGCACTGACAATTCCGTGGTGTTGTCGG
GGAAATCATCGTCCTTTCCTTGGCTGCTCGCCTGTGTTGCCACCTGGATTCTGCGCGGGACGTCCTTCTG
CTACGTCCCTTCGGCCCTCAATCCAGCGGACCTTCCTTCCCGCGGCCTGCTGCCGGCTCTGCGGCCTCTT
CCGCGTCTTCGCCTTCGCCCTCAGACGAGTCGGATCTCCCTTTGGGCCGCCTCCCCGCCTGGTACCTTTA
AGACCAATGACTTACAAGGCAGCTGTAGATCTTAGCCACTTTTTAAAAGAAAAGGGGGGACTGGAAGGGC
TAATTCACTCCCAACGAAGACAAGATCACCTGCAGGACAGGCGCGCCATAACTTCGTATAGCATACATTA
TACGAAGTTATCTGCTTTTTGCTTGTACTGGGTCTCTCTGGTTAGACCAGATCTGAGCCTGGGAGCTCTC
TGGCTAACTAGGGAACCCACTGCTTAAGCCTCAATAAAGCTTGCCTTGAGTGCTTCAAGTAGTGTGTGCC
CGTCTGTTGTGTGACTCTGGTAACTAGAGATCCCTCAGACCCTTTTAGTCAGTGTGGAAAATCTCTAGCA
CCCGGGCGATTAAGGAAAGGGCTAGATCATTCTTGAAGACGAAAGGGCCTCGTGATACGCCTATTTTTAT
AGGTTAATGTCATGATAATAATGGTTTCTTAGACGTCAGGTGGCACTTTTCGGGGAAATGTGCGCGGAAC
CCCTATTTGTTTATTTTTCTAAATACATTCAAATATGTATCCGCTCATGAGACAATAACCCTGATAAATG
CTTCAATAATATTGAAAAAGGAAGAGTATGAGTATTCAACATTTCCGTGTCGCCCTTATTCCCTTTTTTG
CGGCATTTTGCCTTCCTGTTTTTGCTCACCCAGAAACGCTGGTGAAAGTAAAAGATGCTGAAGATCAGTT
GGGTGCACGAGTGGGTTACATCGAACTGGATCTCAACAGCGGTAAGATCCTTGAGAGTTTTCGCCCCGAA
GAACGTTTTCCAATGATGAGCACTTTTAAAGTTCTGCTATGTGGCGCGGTATTATCCCGTGTTGACGCCG
GGCAAGAGCAACTCGGTCGCCGCATACACTATTCTCAGAATGACTTGGTTGAGTACTCACCAGTCACAGA
AAAGCATCTTACGGATGGCATGACAGTAAGAGAATTATGCAGTGCTGCCATAACCATGAGTGATAACACT
GCGGCCAACTTACTTCTGACAACGATCGGAGGACCGAAGGAGCTAACCGCTTTTTTGCACAACATGGGGG
ATCATGTAACTCGCCTTGATCGTTGGGAACCGGAGCTGAATGAAGCCATACCAAACGACGAGCGTGACAC
CACGATGCCTGTAGCAATGGCAACAACGTTGCGCAAACTATTAACTGGCGAACTACTTACTCTAGCTTCC
CGGCAACAATTAATAGACTGGATGGAGGCGGATAAAGTTGCAGGACCACTTCTGCGCTCGGCCCTTCCGG
CTGGCTGGTTTATTGCTGATAAATCTGGAGCCGGTGAGCGTGGGTCTCGCGGTATCATTGCAGCACTGGG
GCCAGATGGTAAGCCCTCCCGTATCGTAGTTATCTACACGACGGGGAGTCAGGCAACTATGGATGAACGA
AATAGACAGATCGCTGAGATAGGTGCCTCACTGATTAAGCATTGGTAACTGTCAGACCAAGTTTACTCAT
ATATACTTTAGATTGATTTAAAACTTCATTTTTAATTTAAAAGGATCTAGGTGAAGATCCTTTTTGATAA
TCTCATGACCAAAATCCCTTAACGTGAGTTTTCGTTCCACTGAGCGTCAGACCCCGTAGAAAAGATCAAA
GGATCTTCTTGAGATCCTTTTTTTCTGCGCGTAATCTGCTGCTTGCAAACAAAAAAACCACCGCTACCAG
CGGTGGTTTGTTTGCCGGATCAAGAGCTACCAACTCTTTTTCCGAAGGTAACTGGCTTCAGCAGAGCGCA
GATACCAAATACTGTTCTTCTAGTGTAGCCGTAGTTAGGCCACCACTTCAAGAACTCTGTAGCACCGCCT
ACATACCTCGCTCTGCTAATCCTGTTACCAGTGGCTGCTGCCAGTGGCGATAAGTCGTGTCTTACCGGGT
TGGACTCAAGACGATAGTTACCGGATAAGGCGCAGCGGTCGGGCTGAACGGGGGGTTCGTGCACACAGCC
CAGCTTGGAGCGAACGACCTACACCGAACTGAGATACCTACAGCGTGAGCTATGAGAAAGCGCCACGCTT
CCCGAAGGGAGAAAGGCGGACAGGTATCCGGTAAGCGGCAGGGTCGGAACAGGAGAGCGCACGAGGGAGC
TTCCAGGGGGAAACGCCTGGTATCTTTATAGTCCTGTCGGGTTTCGCCACCTCTGACTTGAGCGTCGATT
TTTGTGATGCTCGTCAGGGGGGCGGAGCCTATGGAAAAACGCCAGCAACGCGGCCTTTTTACGGTTCCTG
GCCTTTTGCTGGCCTTTTGCTCACATGTTCTTTCCTGCGTTATCCCCTGATTCTGTGGATAACCGTATTA
CCGCCTTTGAGTGAGCTGATACCGCTCGCCGCAGCCGAACGACCGAGCGCAGCGAGTCAGTGAGCGAGGA
AGCGGAAGAGCGCCCAATACGCAAACCGCCTCTCCCCGCGCGTTGGCCGATTCATTAATGCAGCAAGCTC
ATGGCTGACTAATTTTTTTTATTTATGCAGAGGCCGAGGCCGCCTCGGCCTCTGAGCTATTCCAGAAGTA
GTGAGGAGGCTTTTTTGGAGGCCTAGGCTTTTGCAAAAAGCTCCCCGTGGCACGACAGGTTTCCCGACTG
GAAAGCGGGCAGTGAGCGCAACGCAATTAATGTGAGTTAGCTCACTCATTAGGCACCCCAGGCTTTACAC
TTTATGCTTCCGGCTCGTATGTTGTGTGGAATTGTGAGCGGATAACAATTTCACACAGGAAACAGCTATG
ACATGATTACGAATTTCACAAATAAAGCATTTTTTTCACTGCATTCTAGTTGTGGTTTGTCCAAACTCAT
CAATGTATCTTATCATGTCTGGATCAACTGGATAACTCAAGCTAACCAAAATCATCCCAAACTTCCCACC
CCATACCCTATTACCACTGCCAATTACCTGTGGTTTCATTTACTCTAAACCTGTGATTCCTCTGAATTAT
TTTCATTTTAAAGAAATTGTATTTGTTAAATATGTACTACAAACTTAGTAGT
